>Addgene plasmid #156022 | SMN1-1 | addgene full sequence | sequence record 376036 | Addgene NGS Result
GGCTCCGGTGCCCGTCAGTGGGCAGAGCGCACATCGCCCACAGTCCCCGAGAAGTTGGGGGGAGGGGTCG
GCAATTGAACCGGTGCCTAGAGAAGGTGGCGCGGGGTAAACTGGGAAAGTGATGTCGTGTACTGGCTCCG
CCTTTTTCCCGAGGGTGGGGGAGAACCGTATATAAGTGCAGTAGTCGCCGTGAACGTTCTTTTTCGCAAC
GGGTTTGCCGCCAGAACACAGGTAAGTGCCGTGTGTGGTTCCCGCGGGCCTGGCCTCTTTACGGGTTATG
GCCCTTGCGTGCCTTGAATTACTTCCACCTGGCTGCAGTACGTGATTCTTGATCCCGAGCTTCGGGTTGG
AAGTGGGTGGGAGAGTTCGAGGCCTTGCGCTTAAGGAGCCCCTTCGCCTCGTGCTTGAGTTGAGGCCTGG
CCTGGGCGCTGGGGCCGCCGCGTGCGAATCTGGTGGCACCTTCGCGCCTGTCTCGCTGCTTTCGATAAGT
CTCTAGCCATTTAAAATTTTTGATGACCTGCTGCGACGCTTTTTTTCTGGCAAGATAGTCTTGTAAATGC
GGGCCAAGATCTGCACACTGGTATTTCGGTTTTTGGGGCCGCGGGCGGCGACGGGGCCCGTGCGTCCCAG
CGCACATGTTCGGCGAGGCGGGGCCTGCGAGCGCGGCCACCGAGAATCGGACGGGGGTAGTCTCAAGCTG
GCCGGCCTGCTCTGGTGCCTGGCCTCGCGCCGCCGTGTATCGCCCCGCCCTGGGCGGCAAGGCTGGCCCG
GTCGGCACCAGTTGCGTGAGCGGAAAGATGGCCGCTTCCCGGCCCTGCTGCAGGGAGCTCAAAATGGAGG
ACGCGGCGCTCGGGAGAGCGGGCGGGTGAGTCACCCACACAAAGGAAAAGGGCCTTTCCGTCCTCAGCCG
TCGCTTCATGTGACTCCACGGAGTACCGGGCGCCGTCCAGGCACCTCGATTAGTTCTCGAGCTTTTGGAG
TACGTCGTCTTTAGGTTGGGGGGAGGGGTTTTATGCGATGGAGTTTCCCCACACTGAGTGGGTGGAGACT
GAAGTTAGGCCAGCTTGGCACTTGATGTAATTCTCCTTGGAATTTGCCCTTTTTGAGTTTGGATCTTGGT
TCATTCTCAAGCCTCAGACAGTGGTTCAAAGTTTTTTTCTTCCATTTCAGGTGTCGTGAGGAATTAGCTT
GGTACTAATACGACTCACTATAGGGAGACCCAAGCTGGCTAGGTAAGCTTGGTACCGAGCTCGGATCCAC
TAGTCCAGTGTGGTGGAATTCTGCAGATATCAACAAGTTTGTACAAAAAAGCAGGCTCCACCATGGCGAT
GAGCAGCGGCGGCAGTGGTGGCGGCGTCCCGGAGCAGGAGGATTCCGTGCTGTTCCGGCGCGGCACAGGC
CAGAGCGATGATTCTGACATTTGGGATGATACAGCACTGATAAAAGCATATGATAAAGCTGTGGCTTCAT
TTAAGCATGCTCTAAAGAATGGTGACATTTGTGAAACTTCGGGTAAACCAAAAACCACACCTAAAAGAAA
ACCTGCTAAGAAGAATAAAAGCCAAAAGAAGAATACTGCAGCTTCCTTACAACAGTGGAAAGTTGGGGAC
AAATGTTCTGCCATTTGGTCAGAAGACGGTTGCATTTACCCAGCTACCATTGCTTCAATTGATTTTAAGA
GAGAAACCTGTGTTGTGGTTTACACTGGATATGGAAATAGAGAGGAGCAAAATCTGTCCGATCTACTTTC
CCCAATCTGTGAAGTAGCTAATAATATAGAACAGAATGCTCAAGAGAATGAAAATGAAAGCCAAGTTTCA
ACAGATGAAAGTGAGAACTCCAGGTCTCCTGGAAATAAATCAGATAACATCAAGCCCAAATCTGCTCCAT
GGAACTCTTTTCTCCCTCCACCACCCCCCATGCCAGGGCCAAGACTGGGACCAGGAAAGCCAGGTCTAAA
ATTCAATGGCCCACCACCGCCACCGCCACCACCACCACCCCACTTACTATCATGCTGGCTGCCTCCATTT
CCTTCTGGACCACCAATAATTCCCCCACCACCTCCCATATGTCCAGATTCTCTTGATGATGCTGATGCTT
TGGGAAGTATGTTAATTTCATGGTACATGAGTGGCTATCATACTGGCTATTATATGGAAATGCTGGCATT
GGACCCAGCTTTCTTGTACAAAGTGGTTGATATCCAGCACAGTGGCGGCCGCTCGAGTCTAGAGGGCCCG
CGGTTCGAAACCAGCGGAGGCGGCGGAAGCGGGGGAGGAGGCAGCGGCGGAGGCGGCAGCGGGGGCGGCG
GAAGCGCTACCGGTAAGCCTATCCCTAACCCTCTCCTCGGTCTCGATTCTACGCGTACCGGTATGGCTTC
TAACTTTACTCAGTTCGTTCTCGTCGACAATGGCGGAACTGGCGACGTGACTGTCGCCCCAAGCAACTTC
GCTAACGGGGTCGCTGAATGGATCAGCTCTAACTCGCGATCACAGGCTTACAAAGTAACCTGTAGCGTTC
GTCAGAGCTCTGCGCAGAATCGCAAATACACCATCAAAGTCGAGGTGCCTAAAGTGGCAACCCAGACTGT
TGGTGGTGAAGAGCTTCCTGTAGCCGGATGGAGATCTTACTTAAATATGGAACTAACCATTCCAATTTTC
GCCACGAATTCCGACTGCGAGCTTATTGTTAAGGCAATGCAAGGTCTCCTAAAAGATGGAAACCCGATTC
CCTCGGCCATCGCGGCCAACTCCGGCATCTACGGAGGTGGAGGTGGATCTCGTACGGGTTAGTAATGAGT
TTAAACCCGCTGATCAGCCTCGACTGTGCCTTCTAGTTGCCAGCCATCTGTTGTTTGCCCCTCCCCCGTG
CCTTCCTTGACCCTGGAAGGTGCCACTCCCACTGTCCTTTCCTAATAAAATGAGGAAATTGCATCGCATT
GTCTGAGTAGGTGTCATTCTATTCTGGGGGGTGGGGTGGGGCAGGACAGCAAGGGGGAGGATTGGGAAGA
CAATAGCAGGCATGCTGGGGATGCGGTGGGCTCTATGGCTTCTGAGGCGGAAAGAACCAGCTGGGGCTCT
AGGGGGTATCCCC
[124 nt withheld, positions 3094-3217]
C
[91 nt withheld, positions 3219-3309]
AGGGTGATGGTTCACGTACCTAGAAGTTCCTATTCCGAAGTTCCTATTCTCTAGAAAGTATAGGAACTTC
CTTGGCCAAAAAGCCTGAACTCACCGCGACGTCTGTCGAGAAGTTTCTGATCGAAAAGTTCGACAGCGTC
TCCGACCTGATGCAGCTCTCGGAGGGCGAAGAATCTCGTGCTTTCAGCTTCGATGTAGGAGGGCGTGGAT
ATGTCCTGCGGGTAAATAGCTGCGCCGATGGTTTCTACAAAGATCGTTATGTTTATCGGCACTTTGCATC
GGCCGCGCTCCCGATTCCGGAAGTGCTTGACATTGGGGAATTCAGCGAGAGCCTGACCTATTGCATCTCC
CGCCGTGCACAGGGTGTCACGTTGCAAGACCTGCCTGAAACCGAACTGCCCGCTGTTCTGCAGCCGGTCG
CGGAGGCCATGGATGCGATCGCTGCGGCCGATCTTAGCCAGACGAGCGGGTTCGGCCCATTCGGACCGCA
AGGAATCGGTCAATACACTACATGGCGTGATTTCATATGCGCGATTGCTGATCCCCATGTGTATCACTGG
CAAACTGTGATGGACGACACCGTCAGTGCGTCCGTCGCGCAGGCTCTCGATGAGCTGATGCTTTGGGCCG
AGGACTGCCCCGAAGTCCGGCACCTCGTGCACGCGGATTTCGGCTCCAACAATGTCCTGACGGACAATGG
CCGCATAACAGCGGTCATTGACTGGAGCGAGGCGATGTTCGGGGATTCCCAATACGAGGTCGCCAACATC
TTCTTCTGGAGGCCGTGGTTGGCTTGTATGGAGCAGCAGACGCGCTACTTCGAGCGGAGGCATCCGGAGC
TTGCAGGATCGCCGCGGCTCCGGGCGTATATGCTCCGCATTGGTCTTGACCAACTCTATCAGAGCTTGGT
TGACGGCAATTTCGATGATGCAGCTTGGGCGCAGGGTCGATGCGACGCAATCGTCCGATCCGGAGCCGGG
ACTGTCGGGCGTACACAAATCGCCCGCAGAAGCGCGGCCGTCTGGACCGATGGCTGTGTAGAAGTACTCG
CCGATAGTGGAAACCGACGCCCCAGCACTCGTCCGAGGGCAAAGGAATAGCACGTACTACGAGATTTCGA
TTCCACCGCCGCCTTCTATGAAAGGTTGGGCTTCGGAATCGTTTTCCGGGACGCCGGCTGGATGATCCTC
CAGCGCGGGGATCTCATGCTGGAGTTCTTCGCCCACCCCAACTTGTTTATTGCAGCTTATAATGGTTACA
AATAAAGCAATAGCATCACAAATTTCACAAATAAAGCATTTTTTTCACTGCATTCTAGTTGTGGTTTGTC
CAAACTCATCAATGTATCTTATCATGTCTGTATACCGTCGACCTCTAGCTAGAGCTTGGCGTAATCATGG
TCATAGCTGTTTCCTGTGTGAAATTGTTATCCGCTCACAATTCCACACAACATACGAGCCGGAAGCATAA
AGTGTAAAGCCTGGGGTGCCTAATGAGTGAGCTAACTCACATTAATTGCGTTGCGCTCACTGCCCGCTTT
CCAGTCGGGAAACCTGTCGTGCCAGCTGCATTAATGAATCGGCCAACGCGCGGGGAGAGGCGGTTTGCGT
ATTGGGCGCTCTTCCGCTTCCTCGCTCACTGACTCGCTGCGCTCGGTCGTTCGGCTGCGGCGAGCGGTAT
CAGCTCACTCAAAGGCGGTAATACGGTTATCCACAGAATCAGGGGATAACGCAGGAAAGAACATGTGAGC
AAAAGGCCAGCAAAAGGCCAGGAACCGTAAAAAGGCCGCGTTGCTGGCGTTTTTCCATAGGCTCCGCCCC
CCTGACGAGCATCACAAAAATCGACGCTCAAGTCAGAGGTGGCGAAACCCGACAGGACTATAAAGATACC
AGGCGTTTCCCCCTGGAAGCTCCCTCGTGCGCTCTCCTGTTCCGACCCTGCCGCTTACCGGATACCTGTC
CGCCTTTCTCCCTTCGGGAAGCGTGGCGCTTTCTCATAGCTCACGCTGTAGGTATCTCAGTTCGGTGTAG
GTCGTTCGCTCCAAGCTGGGCTGTGTGCACGAACCCCCCGTTCAGCCCGACCGCTGCGCCTTATCCGGTA
ACTATCGTCTTGAGTCCAACCCGGTAAGACACGACTTATCGCCACTGGCAGCAGCCACTGGTAACAGGAT
TAGCAGAGCGAGGTATGTAGGCGGTGCTACAGAGTTCTTGAAGTGGTGGCCTAACTACGGCTACACTAGA
AGAACAGTATTTGGTATCTGCGCTCTGCTGAAGCCAGTTACCTTCGGAAAAAGAGTTGGTAGCTCTTGAT
CCGGCAAACAAACCACCGCTGGTAGCGGTGGTTTTTTTGTTTGCAAGCAGCAGATTACGCGCAGAAAAAA
AGGATCTCAAGAAGATCCTTTGATCTTTTCTACGGGGTCTGACGCTCAGTGGAACGAAAACTCACGTTAA
GGGATTTTGGTCATGAGATTATCAAAAAGGATCTTCACCTAGATCCTTTTAAATTAAAAATGAAGTTTTA
AATCAATCTAAAGTATATATGAGTAAACTTGGTCTGACAGTTACCAATGCTTAATCAGTGAGGCACCTAT
CTCAGCGATCTGTCTATTTCGTTCATCCATAGTTGCCTGACTCCCCGTCGTGTAGATAACTACGATACGG
GAGGGCTTACCATCTGGCCCCAGTGCTGCAATGATACCGCGAGACCCACGCTCACCGGCTCCAGATTTAT
CAGCAATAAACCAGCCAGCCGGAAGGGCCGAGCGCAGAAGTGGTCCTGCAACTTTATCCGCCTCCATCCA
GTCTATTAATTGTTGCCGGGAAGCTAGAGTAAGTAGTTCGCCAGTTAATAGTTTGCGCAACGTTGTTGCC
ATTGCTACAGGCATCGTGGTGTCACGCTCGTCGTTTGGTATGGCTTCATTCAGCTCCGGTTCCCAACGAT
CAAGGCGAGTTACATGATCCCCCATGTTGTGCAAAAAAGCGGTTAGCTCCTTCGGTCCTCCGATCGTTGT
CAGAAGTAAGTTGGCCGCAGTGTTATCACTCATGGTTATGGCAGCACTGCATAATTCTCTTACTGTCATG
CCATCCGTAAGATGCTTTTCTGTGACTGGTGAGTACTCAACCAAGTCATTCTGAGAATAGTGTATGCGGC
GACCGAGTTGCTCTTGCCCGGCGTCAATACGGGATAATACCGCGCCACATAGCAGAACTTTAAAAGTGCT
CATCATTGGAAAACGTTCTTCGGGGCGAAAACTCTCAAGGATCTTACCGCTGTTGAGATCCAGTTCGATG
TAACCCACTCGTGCACCCAACTGATCTTCAGCATCTTTTACTTTCACCAGCGTTTCTGGGTGAGCAAAAA
CAGGAAGGCAAAATGCCGCAAAAAAGGGAATAAGGGCGACACGGAAATGTTGAATACTCATACTCTTCCT
TTTTCAATATTATTGAAGCATTTATCAGGGTTATTGTCTCATGAGCGGATACATATTTGAATGTATTTAG
AAAAATAAACAAATAGGGGTTCCGCGCACATTTCCCCGAAAAGTGCCACCTGACGTCGACGGATCGGGAG
ATCTCCCGATCCCCTATGGTGCACTCTCAGTACAATCTGCTCTGATGCCGCATAGTTAAGCCAGTATCTG
CTCCCTGCTTGTGTGTTGGAGGTCGCTGAGTAGTGCGCGAGCAAAATTTAAGCTACAACAAGGCAAGGCT
TGACCGACAATTGCATGAAGAATCTGCTTAGGGTTAGGCGTTTTGCGCTGCTTCGCGATGTACGGGCCAG
ATATACGCGTTGACATTGATTATTGACTAGGCTTTTGCAAAAAGCTTTGCAAAGATGGATAAAGTTTTAA
ACAGAGAGGAATCTTTGCAGCTAATGGACCTTCTAGGTCTTGAAAGGAGTGGGAATT
Features (pLannotate 1.2.2; 24 found; start..end, strand, type, name):
      1..1179    +  promoter       EF-1α promoter: strong constitutive promoter for human elongation factor EF-1α
   1196..1214    +  promoter       T7 promoter: promoter for bacteriophage T7 RNA polymerase
   1293..1317    +  protein_bind   attB1: mutant version of attB; recombination site for the Gateway® BP reaction BP Clonase™
   1323..2156    +  CDS            SMN1 (fragment): SMN_HUMAN - Also known as SMN, SMNT. Experimental evidence at protein level: Swiss-Prot protein existence level 1. The SMN complex plays a catalyst role in the assembly of small nuclear ribonucleoproteins (snRNPs), the building blocks of the spliceosome. Thereby, plays an important role in the splicing of cellular pre-mRNAs. Most spliceosomal snRNPs contain a common set of Sm proteins SNRPB, SNRPD1, SNRPD2, SNRPD3, SNRPE, SNRPF and SNRPG that assemble in a heptameric protein ring on the Sm site of the small nuclear RNA to form the core snRNP. In the cytosol, the Sm proteins SNRPD1, SNRPD2, SNR
   2173..2197    -  protein_bind   attB2: mutant version of attB; recombination site for the Gateway® BP reaction BP Clonase™
   2322..2363    +  CDS            V5 tag: epitope tag from simian virus 5
   2376..2762    +  CDS            MS2: bacteriophage MS2 coat protein binds to a specific stem-loop structure in the viral RNA (Peabody, 1993)
   2824..3048    +  polyA_signal   bGH poly(A) signal: bovine growth hormone polyadenylation signal
   3052..3073    +  promoter       SV40 promoter (fragment): SV40 enhancer and early promoter
   3094..3327    +  rep_origin     f1 ori (fragment) (sequence partly withheld): f1 bacteriophage origin of replication; arrow indicates direction of (+) strand synthesis
   3332..3379    +  protein_bind   FRT: FLP-mediated recombination occurs in the 8-bp core sequence TCTAGAAA (Turan and Bode, 2011). FLP recombinase from the Saccharomyces cerevisiae 2μ plasmid
   3387..4409    +  CDS            HygR: aminoglycoside phosphotransferase from E. coli; aph(4)-Ia; confers resistance to hygromycin
   4419..4544    +  CDS            ble (fragment): BLE_KLEPN - Experimental evidence at protein level: Swiss-Prot protein existence level 1. Binding protein with a strong affinity to the bleomycin family of antibiotics. Binds to CL990; an antimitotic-antibiotic compound. From Klebsiella pneumoniae.
   4539..4660    +  polyA_signal   SV40 poly(A) signal: SV40 polyadenylation signal
   4733..4749    -  protein_bind   lac operator: The lac repressor binds to the lac operator to inhibit transcription in E. coli. This inhibition can be relieved by adding lactose or isopropyl-β-D-thiogalactopyranoside (IPTG). lac repressor encoded by lacI
   4757..4787    -  promoter       lac promoter: promoter for the E. coli lac operon
   4802..4823    -  protein_bind   CAP binding site: CAP binding activates transcription in the presence of cAMP. E. coli catabolite activator protein
   4836..4928    -  CDS            lacI (fragment): lac repressor; lacI; The lac repressor binds to the lac operator to inhibit transcription in E. coli. This inhibition can be relieved by adding lactose or isopropyl-β-D-thiogalactopyranoside (IPTG).
   5111..5699    -  rep_origin     ori: high-copy-number ColE1/pMB1/pBR322/pUC origin of replication
   5870..6730    -  CDS            AmpR: β-lactamase; bla; confers resistance to ampicillin, carbenicillin, and related antibiotics
   6731..6835    -  promoter       AmpR promoter: bla
   6894..6946    -  misc_feature   bom (fragment): basis of mobility region from pBR322
   7101..7119    +  enhancer       CMV enhancer (fragment): human cytomegalovirus immediate early enhancer
   7144..7210    +  CDS            small t antigen (fragment): SV40 (simian virus 40) small t antigen
