[The description below was written by a language model from this plasmid's Addgene catalogue record and pLannotate feature annotations shown in this document.]
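Description:
SMN1-1 is a mammalian expression plasmid built by Gateway cloning of the human SMN1 open reading frame (survival motor neuron protein, a component of the complex that assembles spliceosomal snRNPs) into the destination vector E2.pEF5-DEST-FL-V5-MCP. The sequenced record is about 7.2 kb. It is maintained in E. coli through a high-copy ColE1/pUC-type origin and selected with ampicillin via the AmpR (β-lactamase) cassette. A partial f1 origin and short fragments of lac, SV40 and CMV sequences are also annotated, and these appear to be backbone remnants rather than functional parts.

Expression is driven by the strong constitutive EF-1α promoter. A T7 promoter sits just downstream of it and serves as a sequencing primer site. The SMN1 coding sequence is flanked by attB1 and attB2 sites left by the Gateway recombination and, according to the catalogue entry, is fused at its C terminus to a backbone-encoded V5 epitope tag followed by the bacteriophage MS2 coat protein (MCP). A bGH polyadenylation signal ends the transcript. MCP binds MS2 stem-loop RNA structures, so the fusion can be recruited to a reporter transcript carrying such hairpins, while V5 allows detection of the protein. Downstream, an FRT site directly precedes a hygromycin resistance gene with an SV40 poly(A) signal. No full-length promoter is annotated for it, an arrangement typical of FLP-mediated integration into a genomic FRT landing site, although the record does not say it is used this way.

The stated purpose is use in an RNA-binding protein tethering screen. In such a screen, candidate proteins are artificially tethered to a reporter mRNA to test whether they affect its stability or translation.
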