Addgene plasmid #156022: SMN1-1
Purpose: For use in RBP tethering screen
Depositing lab: Eugene Yeo. Depositing organization: University of California, San Diego (UCSD). Publication: Large-scale tethered function assays identify factors that regulate mRNA stability and translation. Luo EC, Nathanson JL, Tan FE, Schwartz JL, Schmok JC, Shankar A, Markmiller S, Yee BA, Sathe S, Pratt GA, Scaletta DB, Ha Y, Hill DE, Aigner S, Yeo GW. Nat Struct Mol Biol. 2020 Oct;27(10):989-1000. doi: 10.1038/s41594-020-0477-6. Epub 2020 Aug 17. PubMed 32807991.
Backbone
  Vector backbone: E2.pEF5-DEST-FL-V5-MCP
  Backbone size w/o insert (bp): 7357
  Vector type: Mammalian Expression
Growth in bacteria
  Bacterial resistance: Ampicillin, 100 μg/mL
  Growth temperature: 37°C
  Growth strain: DH5alpha
  Copy number: High Copy
Gene/Insert
  Gene/Insert name: SMN1 (alt name: Accession: BC000908)
  Species: H. sapiens (human)
  Insert size (bp): 849
  Mutation: none
  Entrez Gene: SMN1 (a.k.a. BCD541, GEMIN1, SMA, SMA1, SMA2, SMA3, SMA4, SMA@, SMN, SMNT, T-BCD541, TDRD16A)
  Promoter: EF-1a
  Tag / fusion protein: V5-MCP (C terminal on backbone)
  Cloning method: Gateway Cloning
  Sequencing primers: 5′ TAATACGACTCACTATAGGG; 3′ gctcgagtctagagggc
Resource information
  A portion of this plasmid was derived from a plasmid made by: DNASU Plasmid Repository Center for Personalized Diagnostics Biodesign Institute
Terms and licenses: Academic/Nonprofit Terms; Industry Terms: Not Available to Industry
How to cite: SMN1-1 was a gift from Eugene Yeo (Addgene plasmid # 156022 ; http://n2t.net/addgene:156022 ; RRID:Addgene_156022)
