>Addgene plasmid #156022 | SMN1-1 | depositor partial sequence | sequence record 301425 | Insert Sequence
ATGGCGATGAGCAGCGGCGGCAGTGGTGGCGGCGTCCCGGAGCAGGAGGATTCCGTGCTGTTCCGGCGCG
GCACAGGCCAGAGCGATGATTCTGACATTTGGGATGATACAGCACTGATAAAAGCATATGATAAAGCTGT
GGCTTCATTTAAGCATGCTCTAAAGAATGGTGACATTTGTGAAACTTCGGGTAAACCAAAAACCACACCT
AAAAGAAAACCTGCTAAGAAGAATAAAAGCCAAAAGAAGAATACTGCAGCTTCCTTACAACAGTGGAAAG
TTGGGGACAAATGTTCTGCCATTTGGTCAGAAGACGGTTGCATTTACCCAGCTACCATTGCTTCAATTGA
TTTTAAGAGAGAAACCTGTGTTGTGGTTTACACTGGATATGGAAATAGAGAGGAGCAAAATCTGTCCGAT
CTACTTTCCCCAATCTGTGAAGTAGCTAATAATATAGAACAGAATGCTCAAGAGAATGAAAATGAAAGCC
AAGTTTCAACAGATGAAAGTGAGAACTCCAGGTCTCCTGGAAATAAATCAGATAACATCAAGCCCAAATC
TGCTCCATGGAACTCTTTTCTCCCTCCACCACCCCCCATGCCAGGGCCAAGACTGGGACCAGGAAAGCCA
GGTCTAAAATTCAATGGCCCACCACCGCCACCGCCACCACCACCACCCCACTTACTATCATGCTGGCTGC
CTCCATTTCCTTCTGGACCACCAATAATTCCCCCACCACCTCCCATATGTCCAGATTCTCTTGATGATGC
TGATGCTTTGGGAAGTATGTTAATTTCATGGTACATGAGTGGCTATCATACTGGCTATTATATGGAAATG
CTGGCATAG
